>Addgene plasmid #31736 | GFP-Rab9 | addgene partial sequence | sequence record 37980 | EGFP-C 5'-CATGGTCCTGCTGGAGTTCGTG-3'
CTGTACAAGCACCGGTATACAAGTTTGTACAAAAAAGCAGGCTCCGCGGCCGCCCCCTTCACCGGCACTA
TGACGAACATGCGGCCGCCGCAGAAGTCCAAGCTGCTGAAGGTCGTCATACTGGGCGACGGAGGCGTTGG
CAAGTCCGCCCTGCTCACCCGATTCGTCGCCAATCGCTACGAGGAGAACAACTTCCACACCATCGGCGTG
GAGTTCATGAACAAGGACATAGTCGTCGACGGGGAGCGCTACACTCTGCAGATATGGGACACCGCTGGCC
AGGAGCGATTCCGGGCTCTACGCACCCCGTTCTACAGAGGATCGGACATCTGTCTGCTCTGCTACGCACT
CGACGACCGGGACAGCTTGAAGGGATTGGGTGTGTGGCGCAATGAGTTCCTCAACTACGCAGATGTGGAC
CAGGACAAGTTTCCATTCATCGTGGTGGGAAATAAGAACGACATTCCGGCGCAGAAGCGACAGGTGAGCT
CCGACGCAGTGCAGCAGTGGTGCGCGGAGCAGAAGGTGGCCTGCCACATCGAGACGTCATCGAAGGCGGC
AACCAATGTGACGGATGCGTTCGTCCTTGGCCTTCGCCAGTGGCGGCACATGGAGTGCGTGGCCGAGGCG
GAACTGCGCCAGCACGGCGACACCATTGACCTCACCCGCCCCATTCGCCTGGTGCAGCGGCGCATCTGTT
GCACAGGCGGAG
