[The description below was written by a language model from this plasmid's Addgene catalogue record.]
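Description:
GFP-Rab9 is an insect cell expression plasmid built on pAGW, a destination vector from the Drosophila Gateway Collection. The Rab9 coding sequence, recorded as being from Drosophila melanogaster, was introduced by Gateway recombination cloning, placing it downstream of and in frame with a GFP tag supplied by the backbone. The result is an N-terminally GFP-tagged Rab9 fusion protein. Expression is driven by an actin promoter, which typically gives strong constitutive expression in cultured Drosophila cells. In bacteria the plasmid is maintained under ampicillin selection. The record does not state the origin of replication, lists the copy number as unknown, and mentions no selectable marker for insect cells. One inconsistency is worth noting: the species is given as fly, but the gene aliases attached to the linked gene entry look like mouse Rab9a identifiers, so that database link may not match the actual insert.

Rab9 is a small GTPase of the Rab family, generally associated with late endosomes and endosome-to-Golgi trafficking, and fluorescently tagged Rab proteins are widely used as live-cell markers of specific membrane compartments. The associated study examined the localisation of the motor protein Kinesin-73 to Rab5-containing organelles, so this construct most plausibly served as one of a set of GFP-Rab organelle markers for colocalisation imaging in Drosophila cells, although the record does not spell out its exact role. No feature table was provided, so elements such as the polyadenylation signal, the recombination site scars flanking the insert and the precise linker between GFP and Rab9 cannot be described here.
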