Addgene plasmid #31736: GFP-Rab9
Depositing lab: Ron Vale. Depositing organization: University of California, San Francisco (UCSF). Publication: Kinesin-73 is a processive motor that localizes to Rab5-containing organelles. Huckaba TM, Gennerich A, Wilhelm JE, Chishti AH, Vale RD. J Biol Chem. 2011 Mar 4;286(9):7457-67. Epub 2010 Dec 18. 10.1074/jbc.M110.167023 PubMed 21169635.
Backbone
  Vector backbone: pAGW
  Backbone manufacturer: Drosophila Gateway Collection
  Vector type: Insect Expression
Growth in bacteria
  Bacterial resistance: Ampicillin, 100 μg/mL
  Growth temperature: 37°C
  Growth strain: DH5alpha
  Copy number: Unknown
Gene/Insert
  Gene/Insert name: Rab9
  Species: D. melanogaster (fly)
  Entrez Gene: Rab9 (a.k.a. RP23-408K4.3, 2410064E05Rik, AI195561, Rab9a, Sid6061p)
  Promoter: Actin
  Tag / fusion protein: GFP (N terminal on backbone)
  Cloning method: Gateway Cloning
  Sequencing primers: 5′ EGFP-C
Terms and licenses: Academic/Nonprofit Terms; Industry Terms: Not Available to Industry
How to cite: GFP-Rab9 was a gift from Ron Vale (Addgene plasmid # 31736 ; http://n2t.net/addgene:31736 ; RRID:Addgene_31736)
